>Addgene plasmid #41098 | siCheck2-6xmiR307_21nt-nearperfect | addgene partial sequence | sequence record 55863 | psiCHECK2-F 5'-GTCCGCAACTACAACGCCTACCTT-3'
CTGCCTAAGATGTTCATCGAGTCCGACCCTGGGTTCTTTTCCAACGCTATTGTCGAGGGAGCTAAGAAGT
TCCCTAACACCGAGTTCGTGAAGGTGAAGGGCCTCCACTTCAGCCAGGAGGACGCTCCAGATGAAATGGG
TAAGTACATCAAGAGCTTCGTGGAGCGCGTGCTGAAGAACGAGCAGTAATTCTAGGCGATCGCTCGATCG
CTCACTCTTTGAGGTTGTTCGCTCACTCTTTGAGGTTGTTCGCTCACTCTTTGAGGTTGTTCGCTCACTC
TTTGAGGTTGTTCGCTCACTCTTTGAGGTTGTTCGCTCACTCTTTGAGGTTGTGGCCGCTGGCCGCAATA
AAATATCTTTATTTTCATTACATCTGTGTGTTGGTTTTTTGTGTGAGGATCTAAATGAGTCTTCGGACCT
CGCGGGGGCCGCTTAAGCGGTGGTTAGGGTTTGTCTGACGCGGGGGGAGGGGGAAGGAACGAAACACTCT
CATTCGGAGGCGGCTCGGGGTTTGGTCTTGGTGGCCACGGGCACGCAGAAGAGCGCCGCGATCCTCTTAA
GCACCCCCCCGCCCTCCGTGGAGGCGGGGGTTTGGTCGGCGGGTGGTAACTGGCGGGCCGCTGACTCGGG
CGGGTCGCGCGCCCCAGAGTGTGACCTTTTCGGTCTGCTCGCAGACCCCCGGGCGGCGCCGCCGCGGCGG
CGACGGGCTCGCTGGGTCCTAG
