>Addgene plasmid #41098 | siCheck2-6xmiR307_21nt-nearperfect | addgene partial sequence | sequence record 56291 | psiCHECK2-R 5'-CGAGGTCCGAAGACTCATTT-3'
GATGTAATGAAAATAAAGATATTTTATTGCGGCCAGCGGCCACAACCTCAAAGAGTGAGCGAACAACCTC
AAAGAGTGAGCGAACAACCTCAAAGAGTGAGCGAACAACCTCAAAGAGTGAGCGAACAACCTCAAAGAGT
GAGCGAACAACCTCAAAGAGTGAGCGATCGAGCGATCGCCTAGAATTACTGCTCGTTCTTCAGCACGCGC
TCCACGAAGCTCTTGATGTACTTACCCATTTCATCTGGAGCGTCCTCCTGGCTGAAGTGGAGGCCCTTCA
CCTTCACGAACTCGGTGTTAGGGAACTTCTTAGCTCCCTCGACAATAGCGTTGGAAAAGAACCCAGGGTC
GGACTCGATGAACATCTTAGGCAGATCGTCGCTGGCCCGAAGGTAGGCGTTGTAGTTGCGGACAATCTGG
ACGACGTCGGGCTTGCCTCCCTTAACGAGAGGGATCTCGCGAGGCCAGGAGAGGGTAGGCCGTCTAACCT
CGCCCTTCTCCTTGAATGGCTCCAGGTAGGCAGCGAACTCCTCAGGCTCCAGTTTCCGCATGATCTTGCT
TGGGAGCATGGTCTCGACGAAGAAGTTATTCTCAAGCACCATTTTCTCGCCCTCTTCGCTCTTGATCAGG
GCGATATCCTCCTCGATGTCAGGCCACTCGTCCCAGGACTCGATCACGTCCACGACACTCTCAGCATGGA
CGATGGCCTTGATCTTGTCTTGGTGCTCGTAGGAGTAGTGAAAGGCCAGACAAGCCCCCCAGTCGTGGCC
CACAAAGATGATTTTCTTTGGAAGGTTCAGCAGC
