[The description below was written by a language model from this plasmid's Addgene catalogue record.]
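Description:
siCheck2-6xmiR307_21nt-nearperfect is a luciferase reporter plasmid built on the siCheck2 backbone (about 6 kb, roughly 6.2 kb in total with the insert). It is propagated in E. coli under ampicillin selection; the record lists copy number as unknown and names no origin of replication. No feature table is provided, so the promoters, polyadenylation signals and exact reporter arrangement are not documented here. Vectors of the siCheck2 type are generally dual-luciferase designs. A Renilla luciferase gene carries a multiple cloning site in its 3′ untranslated region, and a separately expressed firefly luciferase on the same plasmid serves as an internal normalisation control.

The payload is a 126 bp synthetic insert cloned by restriction digestion between XhoI and NotI. The name and size suggest six tandem target sites for miR-307, each 21 nucleotides long (6 × 21 = 126) and nearly but not fully complementary to the 21-nt form of the microRNA. This reading is inferred rather than spelled out in the record. In this kind of sensor, small-RNA-guided silencing of the site-bearing transcript lowers the signal of the linked luciferase relative to the control luciferase, giving a quantitative readout of miRNA activity.

The associated publication concerns how Dicer partner proteins tune the length of mature miRNAs in flies and mammals. The construct was therefore presumably used to compare the silencing activity of miR-307 length isoforms against matched target sites, probably alongside related reporters. The record does not state the cell type or the assay conditions used.
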