Addgene plasmid #41098: siCheck2-6xmiR307_21nt-nearperfect
Depositing lab: Phillip Zamore. Depositing organization: University of Massachusetts, Worcester. Publication: Dicer Partner Proteins Tune the Length of Mature miRNAs in Flies and Mammals. Fukunaga R, Han BW, Hung JH, Xu J, Weng Z, Zamore PD. Cell. 2012 Oct 9. pii: S0092-8674(12)01171-3. doi: 10.1016/j.cell.2012.09.027. PubMed 23063653.
Backbone
  Vector backbone: siCheck2
  Backbone size w/o insert (bp): 6000
  Total vector size (bp): 6200
  Vector type: Luciferase
Growth in bacteria
  Bacterial resistance: Ampicillin, 100 μg/mL
  Growth temperature: 37°C
  Growth strain: Mach1
  Copy number: Unknown
Gene/Insert
  Gene/Insert name: 6xmiR307_21nt-nearperfect
  Species: Synthetic
  Insert size (bp): 126
  Cloning method: Restriction Enzyme; 5′ cloning site XhoI (unknown if destroyed); 3′ cloning site NotI (unknown if destroyed)
  Sequencing primers: 5′ ATGAAATGGGTAAGTACATCAAGAGCTTCG; 3′ TCCTCACACAAAAAACCAACACACAGATGT
Terms and licenses: Academic/Nonprofit Terms; Industry Terms: Not Available to Industry
How to cite: siCheck2-6xmiR307_21nt-nearperfect was a gift from Phillip Zamore (Addgene plasmid # 41098 ; http://n2t.net/addgene:41098 ; RRID:Addgene_41098)
